Addgene plasmid #167451: pMSR:MSMEG_5634:Dendra
Purpose: C-term fluorescent fusion
Depositing lab: Keith Derbyshire & Joseph Wade. Depositing organization: Wadsworth Center, New York State Department of Health. Publication: A Mycobacterial Systems Resource for the Research Community. Judd JA, Canestrari J, Clark R, Joseph A, Lapierre P, Lasek-Nesselquist E, Mir M, Palumbo M, Smith C, Stone M, Upadhyay A, Wirth SE, Dedrick RM, Meier CG, Russell DA, Dills A, Dove E, Kester J, Wolf ID, Zhu J, Rubin ER, Fortune S, Hatfull GF, Gray TA, Wade JT, Derbyshire KM. mBio. 2021 Mar 2;12(2). pii: mBio.02401-20. doi: 10.1128/mBio.02401-20. PubMed 33653882.
Backbone
  Vector backbone: pMSR:Dendra
  Vector type: Bacterial Expression ; Integrating Mycobacterial Expression Vector attL5. T7 expression in E. coli
Growth in bacteria
  Bacterial resistance: Apramycin, 25 μg/mL
  Growth temperature: 37°C
  Growth strain: DH5alpha
  Copy number: High Copy
Gene/Insert
  Gene/Insert name: MSMEG_5634
  Species: M. smegmatis
  Promoter: pmycTetO
  Tag / fusion protein: Gly-Ala Linker/Dendra2/1x Flag Tag (C terminal on insert)
  Cloning method: Ligation Independent Cloning
  Sequencing primers: 5′ TGATAGAGTTTGTCCTCCCTATCAG; 3′ TCCATATGCACCTTGACACG
Resource information
  A portion of this plasmid was derived from a plasmid made by: CP000480.1
Terms and licenses: Academic/Nonprofit Terms; Industry Terms: Not Available to Industry
Depositor comments: 5' cloning site: AseI (destroyed), 3' cloning site: HindIII (not destroyed)
How to cite: pMSR:MSMEG_5634:Dendra was a gift from Keith Derbyshire & Joseph Wade (Addgene plasmid # 167451 ; http://n2t.net/addgene:167451 ; RRID:Addgene_167451)
