[The description below was written by a language model from this plasmid's Addgene catalogue record.]
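Description:
pMSR:MSMEG_5634:Dendra is a bacterial expression plasmid built on the pMSR:Dendra backbone, an integrating mycobacterial expression vector that targets the L5 attachment site. Vectors of this type insert as a single copy into the mycobacterial chromosome through the mycobacteriophage L5 integration system rather than replicating episomally. The plasmid is maintained in E. coli at high copy and selected with apramycin. The record also notes that the vector supports T7-driven expression in E. coli, so the same construct can serve for protein production in that host. No feature table is provided, so the replication origin, the exact resistance gene and the integrase arrangement are not specified.

The insert is the Mycobacterium smegmatis open reading frame MSMEG_5634, derived from the reference M. smegmatis genome sequence and introduced by ligation-independent cloning between an AseI site, which was destroyed, and a HindIII site, which was retained. The function of the gene product is not stated in the record. Expression is driven by the pmycTetO promoter, a mycobacterial promoter carrying tet operator sequences, which generally allows tetracycline-responsive control when a Tet repressor is present. The coding sequence is fused at its C terminus, through a glycine-alanine linker, to Dendra2, a green-to-red photoconvertible fluorescent protein, followed by a single FLAG epitope.

The stated purpose is a C-terminal fluorescent fusion. The plasmid belongs to a systematic mycobacterial resource collection, and such fusions are typically used to visualise the subcellular localisation of the tagged protein in live mycobacteria, with the FLAG tag available for immunodetection or affinity purification.
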