>Addgene plasmid #167451 | pMSR:MSMEG_5634:Dendra | depositor partial sequence | sequence record 325279 | partial
ATGGCCAAACTTTCCGTCTCCGTCGAAGTTCCATTGCCGCCGGAGCAGGCGTGGGAGTATGCCTCCGACC
TGTCCCGGTACCACGAGTGGCTCAGCATTCACCGGGCCTGGCGCTCGAAGCTGCCCGAGACCCTGGAGAA
GGGCACGGTGATCGAGTCGATCGTCGAGGTCAAGGGCATGCTCAACCGGGTCAGGTGGACGTTGGTCCAC
TACAAGCCCCCGCAGGCGCTCACACTCAACGGTGACGGCCGCGGCGGGGTCAAGGTCAAGCTGATCGGCA
AGATCAAGCCCACCGACAACGGCGCGACGGTGGGCTTCGACCTGCACCTCGGCGGCCCAGCCCTGTTCGG
GCCCATCGGGATGGTGGTGGCCGCGGCGCTCAAGAGCGACATTCAGGAGTCGCTCAACCGCTTCAAGCAG
CTCTACGCCCCGTCCGCGACC
